Addgene plasmid #42054: psiCHECK-CXCR4 target
Depositing lab: Kumiko Ui-Tei. Depositing organization: The University of Tokyo. Publication: Human TNRC6A is an Argonaute-navigator protein for microRNA-mediated gene silencing in the nucleus. Nishi K, Nishi A, Nagasawa T, Ui-Tei K. RNA. 2013 Jan;19(1):17-35. doi: 10.1261/rna.034769.112. Epub 2012 Nov 13. PubMed 23150874.
Backbone
  Vector backbone: psiCHECK-1
  Backbone size w/o insert (bp): 3555
  Total vector size (bp): 3575
  Vector type: Mammalian Expression, Luciferase
Growth in bacteria
  Bacterial resistance: Ampicillin, 100 μg/mL
  Growth temperature: 37°C
  Growth strain: DH5alpha
  Copy number: High Copy
Gene/Insert
  Gene/Insert name: CXCR4 target with a central bulge
  Insert size (bp): 20
  Cloning method: Restriction Enzyme; 5′ cloning site XhoI (not destroyed); 3′ cloning site EcoRI (not destroyed)
  Sequencing primers: 5′ CGCAACTACAACGCCTACCT
Terms and licenses: Academic/Nonprofit Terms; Industry Terms: Not Available to Industry
How to cite: psiCHECK-CXCR4 target was a gift from Kumiko Ui-Tei (Addgene plasmid # 42054 ; http://n2t.net/addgene:42054 ; RRID:Addgene_42054)
