[The description below was written by a language model from this plasmid's Addgene catalogue record and pLannotate feature annotations shown in this document.]
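Description:
psiCHECK-CXCR4 target is a mammalian-expression luciferase reporter built on the psiCHECK-1 backbone (total size 3,575 bp) and designed to measure small-RNA-mediated gene silencing. It is propagated in E. coli through a high-copy ColE1/pUC-type origin of replication and selected with ampicillin via the β-lactamase gene driven by its own bla promoter. No mammalian selection marker is annotated, which fits transient transfection use.

The reporter unit consists of the SV40 enhancer and early promoter, a chimeric β-globin/immunoglobulin heavy chain intron that promotes efficient processing and expression of the transcript, and a human codon-optimized Renilla luciferase (hRluc) coding sequence, terminated by a synthetic polyadenylation signal. A T7 promoter sits just upstream of hRluc and would allow in vitro transcription of the reporter RNA. The insert is a 20 bp CXCR4 target site with a central bulge, cloned between XhoI and EcoRI sites, both of which are retained. The insert is not annotated in the feature table, but the gap between the end of hRluc and the poly(A) signal is consistent with its placement in the 3′ untranslated region of the luciferase transcript.

A target that pairs with a guide RNA except for a central bulge mimics a microRNA-type site, favouring translational repression or destabilization over the slicing seen with perfectly matched siRNA targets. A drop in Renilla activity therefore reports silencing by a cognate CXCR4-directed small RNA. The associated publication concerns TNRC6A and Argonaute in microRNA-mediated silencing. Because psiCHECK-1 carries only Renilla luciferase, normalization would require a separately supplied control reporter.
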