Features (pLannotate 1.2.2; 8 found; start..end, strand, type, name):
     62..419     +  promoter       SV40 promoter: SV40 enhancer and early promoter
    489..621     +  intron         chimeric intron: chimera between introns from human β-globin and immunoglobulin heavy chain genes
    666..684     +  promoter       T7 promoter: promoter for bacteriophage T7 RNA polymerase
    694..1629    +  CDS            hRluc: Renilla luciferase human codon-optimized
   1703..1751    +  polyA_signal   poly(A) signal: synthetic polyadenylation signal
   1784..1888    +  promoter       AmpR promoter: bla
   1889..2749    +  CDS            AmpR: β-lactamase; bla; confers resistance to ampicillin, carbenicillin, and related antibiotics
   2920..3508    +  rep_origin     ori: high-copy-number ColE1/pMB1/pBR322/pUC origin of replication
>Addgene plasmid #42054 | psiCHECK-CXCR4 target | depositor full sequence | sequence record 56817 | psiCHECK-CXCR4 target sequence 3575 bps
AGATCTGCGCAGCACCATGGCCTGAAATAACCTCTGAAAGAGGAACTTGGTTAGGTACCTTCTGAGGCGG
AAAGAACCAGCTGTGGAATGTGTGTCAGTTAGGGTGTGGAAAGTCCCCAGGCTCCCCAGCAGGCAGAAGT
ATGCAAAGCATGCATCTCAATTAGTCAGCAACCAGGTGTGGAAAGTCCCCAGGCTCCCCAGCAGGCAGAA
GTATGCAAAGCATGCATCTCAATTAGTCAGCAACCATAGTCCCGCCCCTAACTCCGCCCATCCCGCCCCT
AACTCCGCCCAGTTCCGCCCATTCTCCGCCCCATGGCTGACTAATTTTTTTTATTTATGCAGAGGCCGAG
GCCGCCTCGGCCTCTGAGCTATTCCAGAAGTAGTGAGGAGGCTTTTTTGGAGGCCTAGGCTTTTGCAAAA
AGCTTGATTCTTCTGACACAACAGTCTCGAACTTAAGCTGCAGAAGTTGGTCGTGAGGCACTGGGCAGGT
AAGTATCAAGGTTACAAGACAGGTTTAAGGAGACCAATAGAAACTGGGCTTGTCGAGACAGAGAAGACTC
TTGCGTTTCTGATAGGCACCTATTGGTCTTACTGACATCCACTTTGCCTTTCTCTCCACAGGTGTCCACT
CCCAGTTCAATTACAGCTCTTAAGGCTAGAGTACTTAATACGACTCACTATAGGCTAGCCACCATGGCTT
CCAAGGTGTACGACCCCGAGCAACGCAAACGCATGATCACTGGGCCTCAGTGGTGGGCTCGCTGCAAGCA
AATGAACGTGCTGGACTCCTTCATCAACTACTATGATTCCGAGAAGCACGCCGAGAACGCCGTGATTTTT
CTGCATGGTAACGCTGCCTCCAGCTACCTGTGGAGGCACGTCGTGCCTCACATCGAGCCCGTGGCTAGAT
GCATCATCCCTGATCTGATCGGAATGGGTAAGTCCGGCAAGAGCGGGAATGGCTCATATCGCCTCCTGGA
TCACTACAAGTACCTCACCGCTTGGTTCGAGCTGCTGAACCTTCCAAAGAAAATCATCTTTGTGGGCCAC
GACTGGGGGGCTTGTCTGGCCTTTCACTACTCCTACGAGCACCAAGACAAGATCAAGGCCATCGTCCATG
CTGAGAGTGTCGTGGACGTGATCGAGTCCTGGGACGAGTGGCCTGACATCGAGGAGGATATCGCCCTGAT
CAAGAGCGAAGAGGGCGAGAAAATGGTGCTTGAGAATAACTTCTTCGTCGAGACCATGCTCCCAAGCAAG
ATCATGCGGAAACTGGAGCCTGAGGAGTTCGCTGCCTACCTGGAGCCATTCAAGGAGAAGGGCGAGGTTA
GACGGCCTACCCTCTCCTGGCCTCGCGAGATCCCTCTCGTTAAGGGAGGCAAGCCCGACGTCGTCCAGAT
TGTCCGCAACTACAACGCCTACCTTCGGGCCAGCGACGATCTGCCTAAGATGTTCATCGAGTCCGACCCT
GGGTTCTTTTCCAACGCTATTGTCGAGGGAGCTAAGAAGTTCCCTAACACCGAGTTCGTGAAGGTGAAGG
GCCTCCACTTCAGCCAGGAGGACGCTCCAGATGAAATGGGTAAGTACATCAAGAGCTTCGTGGAGCGCGT
GCTGAAGAACGAGCAGTAATTCTAGGCGATCGCTCGAGAAGTTTTCACAAAGCTAACAGAATTCGTTTAA
ACCTAGAGCGGCCGCTGGCCGCAATAAAATATCTTTATTTTCATTACATCTGTGTGTTGGTTTTTTGTGT
GAGGATCCAGGTGGCACTTTTCGGGGAAATGTGCGCGGAACCCCTATTTGTTTATTTTTCTAAATACATT
CAAATATGTATCCGCTCATGAGACAATAACCCTGATAAATGCTTCAATAATATTGAAAAAGGAAGAGTAT
GAGTATTCAACATTTCCGTGTCGCCCTTATTCCCTTTTTTGCGGCATTTTGCCTTCCTGTTTTTGCTCAC
CCAGAAACGCTGGTGAAAGTAAAAGATGCTGAAGATCAGTTGGGTGCACGAGTGGGTTACATCGAACTGG
ATCTCAACAGCGGTAAGATCCTTGAGAGTTTTCGCCCCGAAGAACGTTTTCCAATGATGAGCACTTTTAA
AGTTCTGCTATGTGGCGCGGTATTATCCCGTATTGACGCCGGGCAAGAGCAACTCGGTCGCCGCATACAC
TATTCTCAGAATGACTTGGTTGAGTACTCACCAGTCACAGAAAAGCATCTTACGGATGGCATGACAGTAA
GAGAATTATGCAGTGCTGCCATAACCATGAGTGATAACACTGCGGCCAACTTACTTCTGACAACGATCGG
AGGACCGAAGGAGCTAACCGCTTTTTTGCACAACATGGGGGATCATGTAACTCGCCTTGATCGTTGGGAA
CCGGAGCTGAATGAAGCCATACCAAACGACGAGCGTGACACCACGATGCCTGTAGCAATGGCAACAACGT
TGCGCAAACTATTAACTGGCGAACTACTTACTCTAGCTTCCCGGCAACAATTAATAGACTGGATGGAGGC
GGATAAAGTTGCAGGACCACTTCTGCGCTCGGCCCTTCCGGCTGGCTGGTTTATTGCTGATAAATCTGGA
GCCGGTGAGCGTGGGTCTCGCGGTATCATTGCAGCACTGGGGCCAGATGGTAAGCCCTCCCGTATCGTAG
TTATCTACACGACGGGGAGTCAGGCAACTATGGATGAACGAAATAGACAGATCGCTGAGATAGGTGCCTC
ACTGATTAAGCATTGGTAACTGTCAGACCAAGTTTACTCATATATACTTTAGATTGATTTAAAACTTCAT
TTTTAATTTAAAAGGATCTAGGTGAAGATCCTTTTTGATAATCTCATGACCAAAATCCCTTAACGTGAGT
TTTCGTTCCACTGAGCGTCAGACCCCGTAGAAAAGATCAAAGGATCTTCTTGAGATCCTTTTTTTCTGCG
CGTAATCTGCTGCTTGCAAACAAAAAAACCACCGCTACCAGCGGTGGTTTGTTTGCCGGATCAAGAGCTA
CCAACTCTTTTTCCGAAGGTAACTGGCTTCAGCAGAGCGCAGATACCAAATACTGTTCTTCTAGTGTAGC
CGTAGTTAGGCCACCACTTCAAGAACTCTGTAGCACCGCCTACATACCTCGCTCTGCTAATCCTGTTACC
AGTGGCTGCTGCCAGTGGCGATAAGTCGTGTCTTACCGGGTTGGACTCAAGACGATAGTTACCGGATAAG
GCGCAGCGGTCGGGCTGAACGGGGGGTTCGTGCACACAGCCCAGCTTGGAGCGAACGACCTACACCGAAC
TGAGATACCTACAGCGTGAGCTATGAGAAAGCGCCACGCTTCCCGAAGGGAGAAAGGCGGACAGGTATCC
GGTAAGCGGCAGGGTCGGAACAGGAGAGCGCACGAGGGAGCTTCCAGGGGGAAACGCCTGGTATCTTTAT
AGTCCTGTCGGGTTTCGCCACCTCTGACTTGAGCGTCGATTTTTGTGATGCTCGTCAGGGGGGCGGAGCC
TATGGAAAAACGCCAGCAACGCGGCCTTTTTACGGTTCCTGGCCTTTTGCTGGCCTTTTGCTCACATGGC
TCGAC
