>Addgene plasmid #42054 | psiCHECK-CXCR4 target | addgene partial sequence | sequence record 59689 | psiCHECK2-F 5'-GTCCGCAACTACAACGCCTACCTT-3'
ATCTGCCTAAGATGTTCATCGAGTCCGACCCTGGGTTCTTTTCCAACGCTATTGTCGAGGGAGCTAAGAA
GTTCCCTAACACCGAGTTCGTGAAGGTGAAGGGCCTCCACTTCAGCCAGGAGGACGCTCCAGATGAAATG
GGTAAGTACATCAAGAGCTTCGTGGAGCGCGTGCTGAAGAACGAGCAGTAATTCTAGGCGATCGCTCGAG
AAGTTTTCACAAAGCTAACAGAATTCGTTTAAACCTAGAGCGGCCGCTGGCCGCAATAAAATATCTTTAT
TTTCATTACATCTGTGTGTTGGTTTTTTGTGTGAGGATCCAGGTGGCACTTTTCGGGGAAATGTGCGCGG
AACCCCTATTTGTTTATTTTTCTAAATACATTCAAATATGTATCCGCTCATGAGACAATAACCCTGATAA
ATGCTTCAATAATATTGAAAAAGGAAGAGTATGAGTATTCAACATTTCCGTGTCGCCCTTATTCCCTTTT
TTGCGGCATTTTGCCTTCCTGTTTTTGCTCACCCAGAAACGCTGGTGAAAGTAAAAGATGCTGAAGATCA
GTTGGGTGCACGAGTGGGTTACATCGAACTGGATCTCAACAGCGGTAAGATCCTTGAGAGTTTTCGCCCC
GAAGAACGTTTTCCAATGATGAGCACTTTTAAAGTTCTGCTATGTGGCGCGGTATTATCCCGTATTGACG
CCGGGCAAGAGCAACTCGGTCGCCGCATACACTATTCTCAGAATGACTTGGTTGAGTACTCACCAGTCAC
AGAAAAGCATCTTACGGATGGCATGACAGTAAGAGAATTATGCAGTGCTGCCATAACCATGAGTGATAAC
ACTGCGGCCAACTTACTTCTGACAACGATCGGAGGACCGAAGGAGCTAACCGCTTTTTTGCACAACATGG
GGGATCATGTAACTCGCCTTGATCGTTGGGAACCGGAGCTGAATGAAGCCATACCAAACGACGAGCGTGA
CACCACGATGCCTGTAGCAATGGCAACAACGTTGCGCAAACTATTAACTGGCGAACTACTTACTCTAGCT
T
